Addgene plasmid #245127: pEW001
Purpose: Based on pAF259 but with bitluc expression driven by the C. saccharoperbutylacetonicum bdh promoter.
Depositing lab: Robert Fagan. Depositing organization: University of Sheffield. Publication: A set of genetic tools for use in Clostridioides difficile and related species. Fisher H, de Lussy Kubisa L, Jakhmola A, Walker E, Kirk JA, Oatley P, Chaudhuri RR, Douce GR, Ormsby MJ, Fagan RP. Microbiology (Reading). 2026 Feb;172(2). doi: 10.1099/mic.0.001665. PubMed 41712450.
Backbone
  Vector backbone: pMTL960
  Backbone manufacturer: Nigel P Minton
  Vector type: Bacterial Expression
Growth in bacteria
  Bacterial resistance: Chloramphenicol, 25 μg/mL
  Growth temperature: 37°C
  Growth strain: DH5alpha
  Copy number: High Copy
Gene/Insert
  Gene/Insert name: Pbdh-Bitlucopt
  Species: Synthetic
  Promoter: Pbdh
  Cloning method: Restriction Enzyme; 5′ cloning site KpnI (unknown if destroyed); 3′ cloning site SacI (unknown if destroyed)
Resource information
  A portion of this plasmid was derived from a plasmid made by: pAF259 (Addgene #105494)
Terms and licenses: Academic/Nonprofit Terms; Industry Terms: Not Available to Industry
How to cite: pEW001 was a gift from Robert Fagan (Addgene plasmid # 245127 ; http://n2t.net/addgene:245127 ; RRID:Addgene_245127)
