[The description below was written by a language model from this plasmid's Addgene catalogue record and pLannotate feature annotations shown in this document.]
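Description:
pEW001 is a bacterial expression and reporter plasmid built on the pMTL960 backbone, an E. coli–Clostridium shuttle vector, and derived from the earlier luciferase plasmid pAF259. In E. coli it is maintained at high copy through a ColE1/pUC-type origin and selected with chloramphenicol through catP, the chloramphenicol acetyltransferase gene from Clostridium perfringens. The same marker is commonly used for selection in clostridia. An incP origin of transfer, together with traJ and a fragment of traI, forms the mobilisation region. This allows the plasmid to be moved by conjugation from a suitable E. coli donor into recipients that are difficult to transform directly. The automated annotation covers less than half of the 7.1 kb sequence and does not label a Gram-positive replicon, so the replication functions used in the clostridial host are not stated in the record.

The payload is Pbdh-Bitlucopt, a synthetic cassette cloned between KpnI and SacI sites. The Bitlucopt luciferase reporter is placed under the bdh promoter of Clostridium saccharoperbutylacetonicum, which replaces the promoter used in pAF259. The feature table identifies the reporter on the reverse strand as a fragment homologous to the catalytic subunit of Oplophorus gracilirostris luciferase. This enzyme oxidises coelenterazine-type substrates with emission of blue light. The promoter itself is not annotated.

The plasmid belongs to a set of genetic tools for Clostridioides difficile and related species. It is suited to luminescence-based measurement of bdh promoter activity, or to luciferase expression from that promoter in these organisms.
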