Features (pLannotate 1.2.2; 6 found; start..end, strand, type, name):
      1..589     +  rep_origin     ori: high-copy-number ColE1/pMB1/pBR322/pUC origin of replication
    952..1572    +  CDS            catP: CAT2_CLOPF - Protein inferred from homology: Swiss-Prot protein existence level 3. This enzyme is an effector of chloramphenicol resistance in bacteria. From Clostridium perfringens.
   1951..2060    +  oriT           oriT: incP origin of transfer
   2093..2464    +  CDS            traJ: oriT-recognizing protein; traJ
   2502..2597    +  CDS            traI (fragment): TRAI6_ECOLX - Experimental evidence at protein level: Swiss-Prot protein existence level 1. The initiation process of transfer DNA synthesis requires the interaction of at least three plasmid-specific components (TraH, I, and J) at the transfer origin resulting in the assembly of a specialised nucleoprotein complex - the relaxosome. Site- and strand-specific cleavage at the transfer origin is dependent on TraI and TraJ. From Escherichia coli.
   2811..3347    -  CDS            LUCI_OPLGR (fragment): Experimental evidence at protein level: Swiss-Prot protein existence level 1. Catalytic subunit of oplophorus-luciferin 2-monooxygenase. Oxidoreductase that converts coelenterazine (the oplophorus luciferin) to coelenteramide under emission of blue light with a maximum at 454 nm. Is also active with bisdeoxycoelenterazine. From Oplophorus gracilirostris (Luminous shrimp).
>Addgene plasmid #245127 | pEW001 | addgene full sequence | sequence record 498802 | Addgene NGS Result
TTGAGATCCTTTTTTTCTGCGCGTAATCTGCTGCTTGCAAACAAAAAAACCACCGCTACCAGCGGTGGTT
TGTTTGCCGGATCAAGAGCTACCAACTCTTTTTCCGAAGGTAACTGGCTTCAGCAGAGCGCAGATACCAA
ATACTGTTCTTCTAGTGTAGCCGTAGTTAGGCCACCACTTCAAGAACTCTGTAGCACCGCCTACATACCT
CGCTCTGCTAATCCTGTTACCAGTGGCTGCTGCCAGTGGCGATAAGTCGTGTCTTACCGGGTTGGACTCA
AGACGATAGTTACCGGATAAGGCGCAGCGGTCGGGCTGAACGGGGGGTTCGTGCACACAGCCCAGCTTGG
AGCGAACGACCTACACCGAACTGAGATACCTACAGCGTGAGCTATGAGAAAGCGCCACGCTTCCCGAAGG
GAGAAAGGCGGACAGGTATCCGGTAAGCGGCAGGGTCGGAACAGGAGAGCGCACGAGGGAGCTTCAAGGG
GGAAACGCCTGGTATCTTTATAGTCCTGTCGGGTTTCGCCACCTCTGACTTGAGCGTCGATTTTTGTGAT
GCTCGTCAGGGGGGCGGAGCCTATGGAAAAACGCCAGCAACGCGGCCTTTTTACGGTTCCTGGCCTTTTG
CTGGCCTTTTGCTCACATGTTCTTTCCTGCGTTATCCCCTGATTCTGTGGATAACCGTATTACCGCCTTT
GAGTGAGCTGATACCGCTCGCCGCAGCCGAACGACCGAGCGCAGCGAGTCAGTGAGCGAGGAAGCGGAAG
AGCGCTCGGCCGGGGATCGATCCCCGGGTACGTACCCGGCAGTTTTTCTTTTTCGGCAAGTGTTCAAGAA
GTTATTAAGTCGGGAGTGCAGTCGAAGTGGGCAAGTTGAAAAATTCACAAAAATGTGGTATAATATCTTT
GTTCATTAGAGCGATAAACTTGAATTTGAGAGGGAACTTAGATGGTATTTGAAAAAATTGATAAAAATAG
TTGGAACAGAAAAGAGTATTTTGACCACTACTTTGCAAGTGTACCTTGTACCTACAGCATGACCGTTAAA
GTGGATATCACACAAATAAAGGAAAAGGGAATGAAACTATATCCTGCAATGCTTTATTATATTGCAATGA
TTGTAAACCGCCATTCAGAGTTTAGGACGGCAATCAATCAAGATGGTGAATTGGGGATATATGATGAGAT
GATACCAAGCTATACAATATTTCACAATGATACTGAAACATTTTCCAGCCTTTGGACTGAGTGTAAGTCT
GACTTTAAATCATTTTTAGCAGATTATGAAAGTGATACGCAACGGTATGGAAACAATCATAGAATGGAAG
GAAAGCCAAATGCTCCGGAAAACATTTTTAATGTATCTATGATACCGTGGTCAACCTTCGATGGCTTTAA
TCTGAATTTGCAGAAAGGATATGATTATTTGATTCCTATTTTTACTATGGGGAAATATTATAAAGAAGAT
AACAAAATTATACTTCCTTTGGCAATTCAAGTTCATCACGCAGTATGTGACGGATTTCACATTTGCCGTT
TTGTAAACGAATTGCAGGAATTGATAAATAGTTAACTTCAGGTTTGTCTGTAACTAAAAACAAGTATTTA
AGCAAAAACATCGTAGAAATACGGTGTTTTTTGTTACCCTAAAATCTACAATTTTATACATAACCACAGG
TTAGTACAAAGACCTTGTGTTTCTTTTTGAAAGGCTTAAAACAAGGATTTTTCCTTGATTTAAGCCCCGA
AAAGCAACACAACCAAGGTTTTAGTATCAATCTGTGGTTTTTATATTTTCAGAGACCGGTCAGATCTGCA
GAATTCGCCCTTCCTGCTTCGGGGTCATTATAGCGATTTTTTCGGTATATCCATCCTTTTTCGCACGATA
TACAGGATTTTGCCAAAGGGTTCGTGTAGACTTTCCTTGGTGTATCCAACGGCGTCAGCCGGGCAGGATA
GGTGAAGTAGGCCCACCCGCGAGCGGGTGTTCCTTCTTCACTGTCCCTTATTCGCACCTGGCGGTGCTCA
ACGGGAATCCTGCTCTGCGAGGCTGGCCGGCTACCGCCGGCGTAACAGATGAGGGCAAGCGGATGGCTGA
TGAAACCAAGCCAACCAGGAAGGGCAGCCCACCTATCAAGGTGTACTGCCTTCCAGACGAACGAAGAGCG
ATTGAGGAAAAGGCGGCGGCGGCCGGCATGAGCCTGTCGGCCTACCTGCTGGCCGTCGGCCAGGGCTACA
AAATCACGGGCGTCGTGGACTATGAGCACGTCCGCGAGCTGGCCCGCATCAATGGCGACCTGGGCCGCCT
GGGCGGCCTGCTGAAACTCTGGCTCACCGACGACCCGCGCACGGCGCGGTTCGGTGATGCCACGATCCTC
GCCCTGCTGGCGAAGATCGAAGAGAAGCAGGACGAGCTTGGCAAGGTCATGATGGGCGTGGTCCGCCCGA
GGGCAGAGCCATGACTTTTTTAGCCGCTAAAACGGCCGGGGGGTGCGCGTGATTGCCAAGCACGTCCCCA
TGCGCTCCATCAAGAAGAGCGACTTCGCGGAGCTGGTGAAGTACATCACCGACGAGCAAGGCAAGACCGA
TCCCCTACTACTGACAGCTTCCAAGGAGCTAAAGAGGTCCCTAGCGCAGCCTAAGGGCGAATTCCAGCAC
ACTGGCATCTTTTTATTTAGGGATTTCTCACATAAAATAGAGGCTATTTATAGCCTCTATTTTATTTTAT
ATTTATTTTAAATAAAAAAGACTTCTCATGAGAGAAGCCTTTTTCTATTTAAAGTTTTATTAAAACTTAT
AGGATCCCTATAGAATTTCTTCAAAAAGTCTATAACCTGTAACACTGTTTATAGTTACTCTAAACAACAT
AGATCCATCAGGTGTAATTAACCTTTCATCTATTATTTTATTTCCATTCCACAAAGTGCCTGTTACGGTT
ATTTTCTTTCCATCAAAAACTGCAATCCCTTCGTATGGTCTACCAAAATAATTTAACATATTTGGTGTTA
CACCATCAATTACTAAAGTTCCATAAGGTAATATTACTTTAAAGTGATGATCGTCTACTGGATATACAAC
TTTGAATACTTCCTCAATTTGTGCCATTTGGTCTGCTGATAGTCCCTCATAAGGAATTATTACATGTATA
TCGATCTTTAATGCATTTTCTCCACTTCTAACTATTCTTTGTATTGGTGTAACTGAGACTGCAAGATTTT
GTAAAAGAGAACTCACTCCACCCTGTTCTAAAACTTGATCTAAATTATATGCAGCAGTTTGTTCCCAATC
ACCCACAAAATCTTCAAGTGTAAACACAAAATTTTCTCCTTTACTGCAGGAGCTCTTCTTTTCCTCCTCT
TACACACGCAATTTATTGCGTTTATCTTTACAATTAAAAGTATACTCCTTAGAGTTAACTCAAGGTCAAT
AAAAATTTTTAATTTCTGGGCTAAAATGAAAAAGTAACTTCATGATTGCAATAGTAAATTCATCTTACAA
GAAGTTAGTCTTGCACATAAATCTAGTTGAACGGTACCATAAAAATAAGAAGCCTGCAAATGCAGGCTTC
TTATTTTTATGCTAGCTTGATGCAGAATTCGCCCTTAAGTCTAAAAATTAGGGGAGATGTAAGGATTTGG
GAAAAATAGAAGATGTTATAATCATAAATATGGTATTCGTAGGCTTAAAGTCAAAAAGGAGGTGAAATAT
AAATAGATTTTTAGCTAAATTAAGTAAGAAATAGGAGGAGATTTATTGAACAAAAAATTAGAAAAACCAT
TTGTATATAAGAGAGAGTACGATTTGACTGGATATGATGTTGAAATTTTACAAAAATATGAGTTAGAACA
AGCAATATATGTTTATGTTGGGAGTAGTTGTGCATATAACATGAGAGCTAGAAGTAGTAAATGGAGATAC
CATATAAGAACAAATAATAAGTCTATATGTTGTAACATTAAAAATTTTATACATAACTTGGAATTGTTTT
ATAAAATGGAATTAAAGTTGTCAGATAATATTATTAATGATAAGCTATACTATAGCAATATAGCAGAGTT
TGAAGAATTTGAAACACTAGAAAAAGCTAGAGAGGTAGAAAGTACTATTATAAGTCAATATCAATTTTTA
GATTCTATAAATCATATGTTAAAACAAAAAATAATTTTATTGAGTAATAAGGATAGTGTGTTAAACATAA
CTAAAAATGGAAATACAAATTATTTGAAAGTAAAAAATAAATACATAGAAAAACATAAGAACAAGCCAAT
AATGAGATACCATATCAACTGTCAATTCAATACAGATGGAAGTGTCAAAAGTATTACACAGGAGTTTGAA
CCAATATTGGAATTAAACAAAAAAAATACCCTAAGCCGACCAAGCAGAGTATTTTTAAAATAATATTTTA
AGATAACAACAAAATGAGATAATACTACTAGACAATGACAACTCAACTACCAATTGAGTTTATGGAGCTA
CCAACTCCAATATCGGTCTAACTGATTAAGTATCTGTAGTTATATAATAATATTGCTATCAATTTTAGCA
TCTTAACAATATTATTATACATACTAAGCTAAAATTATTCAATAGTTGTAAAAGTTGATTAGTCAATAAG
TATATATTTAATGTAGTGTTATCTCTTAAAAAAACTAGATAAGGAGATAATAAATATATGGAACAATTAG
ATTCAAAATATAAGTTGAAAAAATTTCTAATGGCAGTATTTAGAGATGGTATAGGACAAGGAAATAATCT
TATTGATAATGAATATGTTAGAGTATTTCAAAATAATAAAAGTAATAGTAAACAATTAGAACTCGGAGAA
GAATTTAAAGAATATAGTAAAACAACTTTTTTTAAAAATATAGATGATATAGTAGAATTTACCTTCGCAA
AAAATATTTATTATGAAAATACATTTTTTAACCTATGTACAACTGATGGAAAAGCAGGAACCAATGAAAA
CTTAATAAATAGATATGCATTAGGATTTGATTTTGACAAAAAAGAATTAGGACAAGGTTTTAATTATAAA
GATATAATTAATTTATTTACTAAGATAGGATTACATTATCATATCCTAGTTGATAGTGGAAATGGATTCC
ATGTTTATGTGCTAATTAATAAAACTAATAACATTAAGTTAGTATCAGAAGTTACAAATACATTAATAAA
TAAATTGGGTGCAGATAAACAAGCAAATTTATCTACTCAAGTATTAAGAGTACCTTATACATATAATATT
AAAAATACTACTAAACAAGTAAAAATAATACACCAAGACAAAAATATATATAGATATGACATAGAAAAGT
TAGCTAAAAAATATTGCAAAGATGTAAAAACAGTAGGTAATACTAATACAAAATATATATTAGATAGTAA
GCTACCAAATTGTATAGTAGATATTTTAAAAAATGGTAGTAAAGATGGACATAAAAACCTAGATTTGCAA
AAAATAGTTGTGACTTTAAGATTGAGGAATAAAAGTTTAAGTCAAGTAATATCCGTTGCTAGAGAATGGA
ACTATATATCACAAAATAGTCTTTCAAATAGTGAGCTAGAATATCAAGTCAAGTATATGTATGAGAAGCT
TAAAACGGTTAATTTTGGTTGTACAGGTTGTGAGTTTAATAGTGATTGTTGGAATAAAATAGAATCAGAT
TTTATATATAGTGATGAAGATACTTTGTTCAATATGCCACATAAGCACTCAAAGGATTTGAAATATAAGA
ATAGGAAAGGGGTTAAAATAATGACTGGTAATCAATTGTTTATCTATAATGTGTTACTTAACAATAAAGA
TAGAGAATTAAACATAGACGATATAATGGAGCTGATAACCTATAAACGTAAGAAGAAAGTTAAAAACATT
GTTATGAGTGAAAAGACATTAAGAGAAACATTAAAAGAACTTCAACATAATGATTATATTACAAAAACAA
AAGGTGTTACAAAGCTAGGAATAAAAGATACATACAATGTAAAAGAAGTTAGATGTAATATAGATAAACA
ATATACTATTAGTTACTTTGTTACCATGGCAGTAATTTGGGGAATAATTTCAACTGAAGAATTAAGATTA
TATACTCATATGAGATATAAGCAAGATTTATTGGTCAAAGATGATAAAATAAAAGGAAATATATTAAGAA
TTAATCAAGAGGAATTAGCAAAAGATTTAGGAGTAACACAGCAAAGAATTTCAAATATGATAGAATCTTT
ATTAGATACTAAAATTTTAGATGTATGGGAAACTAAAATAAATGATAGAGGATTTATGTACTATACATAT
AGATTAAACAAGTAGATTTTTGATAGGATTAGAATTGATTTTCTAGTCCTATTTTTATGCAAAAAAACTA
ATTAATAAAAATTTCTTTTGGTAAAATAATTGTACGAGAATTGCAAAAAAAAAATGGCATCAAAGTATTG
AAATTAAGCCGTTTTAAAAATTTCTTTTGGTAAAATAATTGTACATATATATGTAGTATATATATATATG
TTTTTTAGAGAATGTATAACTAGAATATAGAGCTAGAATATAGAGAATGTATAACTAGAATATAGAGCTA
GAATATAGAGAATGTATAACTAGAATATAGAGCTAGAATATAGAGAATGTATAACTAGAATATAGAGCTA
GAATATAGAGAATGTATAACTAGAATATAGAGCTAGAATATAGAGAATGTATAACTAGAATATAGAGCTA
GAATATAGAGAATGTATAACTAGAATATAGAGCTAGAATCCTAATTAGTAGGTGCTTTTTTAAAACAAGT
TAAAAATCAAAAATAGTATTAGTAAGCATTGGAAATGCTAGATTCTAAAATAGAAAAGTAAAAAATTGGT
GCACTATCTAAACTTATCTATATCGCTTTTTCCGTCGTTTGGTTCTCTAGTTACGATACAGGGGATATGC
TTATATTGAGTTATAGTACTAATCAGTGCTTAATATAGTTAATAAAATTATAGTTACCATAGTTTAGTAA
CTATGATGTATGTTAGTTAGAAACTTGCATTTCATGACCAAAATCCCTTAACGTGAGTTTTCGTTCCACT
GAGCGTCAGACCCCGTAGAAAAGATCAAAGGATCTTC
